>Addgene plasmid #242072 | PB-PE SpG_ATH51 | addgene full sequence | sequence record 491030 | Addgene NGS Result
CAAGGTCGGGCAGGAAGAGGGCCTATTTCCCATGATTCCTTCATATTTGCATATACGATACAAGGCTGTT
AGAGAGATAATTAGAATTAATTTGACTGTAAACACAAAGATATTAGTACAAAATACGTGACGTAGAAAGT
AATAATTTCTTGGGTAGTTTGCAGTTTTAAAATTATGTTTTAAAATGGACTATCATATGCTTACCGTAAC
TTGAAAGTATTTCGATTTCTTGGCTTTATATATCTTGTGGAAAGGACGAAACACCGGGTCTTCGTGGAGC
TCATCGAAGACCTGTTTTAGAGCTAGAAATAGCAAGTTAAAATAAGGCTAGTCCGTTATCAACTTGAAAA
AGTGGCACCGAGTCGGTGCAGAGACCGAATCGACCAGAGGTCTCGTTTTTTTCTAGACGCTAGCGACATT
GATTATTGACTAGTTATTAATAGTAATCAATTACGGGGTCATTAGTTCATAGCCCATATATGGAGTTCCG
CGTTACATAACTTACGGTAAATGGCCCGCCTGGCTGACCGCCCAACGACCCCCGCCCATTGACGTCAATA
ATGACGTATGTTCCCATAGTAACGCCAATAGGGACTTTCCATTGACGTCAATGGGTGGAGTATTTACGGT
AAACTGCCCACTTGGCAGTACATCAAGTGTATCATATGCCAAGTACGCCCCCTATTGACGTCAATGACGG
TAAATGGCCCGCCTGGCATTATGCCCAGTACATGACCTTATGGGACTTTCCTACTTGGCAGTACATCTAC
GTATTAGTCATCGCTATTACCATGGTCGAGGTGAGCCCCACGTTCTGCTTCACTCTCCCCATCTCCCCCC
CCTCCCCACCCCCAATTTTGTATTTATTTATTTTTTAATTATTTTGTGCAGCGATGGGGGCGGGGGGGGG
GGGGGCGCGGGCCGGGGGGGGGGGGGGCGAGGGGGGGGGCGGGGCGAGGCGGAGAGGTGCGGCGGCAGCC
AATCAGAGCGGCGCGCTCCGAAAGTTTCCTTTTATGGCGAGGCGGCGGCGGCGGCGGCCCTATAAAAAGC
GAAGCGCGCGGCGGGCGGGAGTCGCTGCGCGCTGCCTTCGCCCCGTGCCCCGCTCCGCCGCCGCCTCGCG
CCGCCCGCCCCGGCTCTGACTGACCGCGTTACTCCCACAGGTGAGCGGGCGGGACGGCCCTTCTCCTCCG
GGCTGTAATTAGCGCTTGGTTTAATGACGGCTTGTTTCTTTTCTGTGGCTGCGTGAAAGCCTTGAGGGGC
TCCGGGAGGGCCCTTTGTGCGGGGGGAGCGGCTCGGGGGGTGCGTGCGTGTGTGTGTGCGTGGGGAGCGC
CGCGTGCGGCTCCGCGCTGCCCGGCGGCTGTGAGCGCTGCGGGCGCGGCGCGGGGCTTTGTGCGCTCCGC
AGTGTGCGCGAGGGGAGCGCGGCCGGGGGCGGTGCCCCGCGGTGCGGGGGGGGCTGCGAGGGGAACAAAG
GCTGCGTGCGGGGTGTGTGCGTGGGGGGGTGAGCAGGGGGTGTGGGCGCGTCGGTCGGGCTGCAACCCCC
CCTGCACCCCCCTCCCCGAGTTGCTGAGCACGGCCCGGCTTCGGGTGCGGGGCTCCGTACGGGGCGTGGC
GCGGGGCTCGCCGTGCCGGGCGGGGGGTGGCGGCAGGTGGGGGTGCCGGGCGGGGCGGGGCCGCCTCGGG
CCGGGGAGGGCTCGGGGGAGGGGCGCGGCGGCCCCCGGAGCGCCGGCGGCTGTCGAGGCGCGGCGAGCCG
CAGCCATTGCCTTTTATGGTAATCGTGCGAGAGGGCGCAGGGACTTCCTTTGTCCCAAATCTGTGCGGAG
CCGAAATCTGGGAGGCGCCGCCGCACCCCCTCTAGCGGGCGCGGGGCGAAGCGGTGCGGCGCCGGCAGGA
AGGAAATGGGCGGGGAGGGCCTTCGTGCGTCGCCGCGCCGCCGTCCCCTTCTCCCTCTCCAGCCTCGGGG
CTGTCCGCGGGGGGACGGCTGCCTTCGGGGGGGACGGGGCAGGGCGGGGTTCGGCTTCTGGCGTGTGACC
GGCGGCTCTAGAGCCTCTGCTAACCATGTTCATGCCTTCTTCTTTTTCCTACAGCTCCTGGGCAACGTGC
TGGTTATTGTGCTGTCTCATCATTTTGGCAAAGAATTGATAGCGGCCGCTAATACGACTCACTATAGGGA
GAGCCGCCACCATGAAACGGACAGCCGACGGAAGCGAGTTCGAGTCACCAAAGAAGAAGCGGAAAGTCGA
CAAGAAGTACAGCATCGGCCTGGACATCGGCACCAACTCTGTGGGCTGGGCCGTGATCACCGACGAGTAC
AAGGTGCCCAGCAAGAAATTCAAGGTGCTGGGCAACACCGACCGGCACAGCATCAAGAAGAACCTGATCG
GAGCCCTGCTGTTCGACAGCGGCGAAACAGCCGAGGCCACCCGGCTGAAGAGAACCGCCAGAAGAAGATA
CACCAGACGGAAGAACCGGATCTGCTATCTGCAAGAGATCTTCAGCAACGAGATGGCCAAGGTGGACGAC
AGCTTCTTCCACAGACTGGAAGAGTCCTTCCTGGTGGAAGAGGATAAGAAGCACGAGCGGCACCCCATCT
TCGGCAACATCGTGGACGAGGTGGCCTACCACGAGAAGTACCCCACCATCTACCACCTGAGAAAGAAACT
GGTGGACAGCACCGACAAGGCCGACCTGCGGCTGATCTATCTGGCCCTGGCCCACATGATCAAGTTCCGG
GGCCACTTCCTGATCGAGGGCGACCTGAACCCCGACAACAGCGACGTGGACAAGCTGTTCATCCAGCTGG
TGCAGACCTACAACCAGCTGTTCGAGGAAAACCCCATCAACGCCAGCGGCGTGGACGCCAAGGCCATCCT
GTCTGCCAGACTGAGCAAGAGCAGACGGCTGGAAAATCTGATCGCCCAGCTGCCCGGCGAGAAGAAGAAT
GGCCTGTTCGGAAACCTGATTGCCCTGAGCCTGGGCCTGACCCCCAACTTCAAGAGCAACTTCGACCTGG
CCGAGGATGCCAAACTGCAGCTGAGCAAGGACACCTACGACGACGACCTGGACAACCTGCTGGCCCAGAT
CGGCGACCAGTACGCCGACCTGTTTCTGGCCGCCAAGAACCTGTCCGACGCCATCCTGCTGAGCGACATC
CTGAGAGTGAACACCGAGATCACCAAGGCCCCCCTGAGCGCCTCTATGATCAAGAGATACGACGAGCACC
ACCAGGACCTGACCCTGCTGAAAGCTCTCGTGCGGCAGCAGCTGCCTGAGAAGTACAAAGAGATTTTCTT
CGACCAGAGCAAGAACGGCTACGCCGGCTACATTGACGGCGGAGCCAGCCAGGAAGAGTTCTACAAGTTC
ATCAAGCCCATCCTGGAAAAGATGGACGGCACCGAGGAACTGCTCGTGAAGCTGAACAGAGAGGACCTGC
TGCGGAAGCAGCGGACCTTCGACAACGGCAGCATCCCCCACCAGATCCACCTGGGAGAGCTGCACGCCAT
TCTGCGGCGGCAGGAAGATTTTTACCCATTCCTGAAGGACAACCGGGAAAAGATCGAGAAGATCCTGACC
TTCCGCATCCCCTACTACGTGGGCCCTCTGGCCAGGGGAAACAGCAGATTCGCCTGGATGACCAGAAAGA
GCGAGGAAACCATCACCCCCTGGAACTTCGAGGAAGTGGTGGACAAGGGCGCTTCCGCCCAGAGCTTCAT
CGAGCGGATGACCAACTTCGATAAGAACCTGCCCAACGAGAAGGTGCTGCCCAAGCACAGCCTGCTGTAC
GAGTACTTCACCGTGTATAACGAGCTGACCAAAGTGAAATACGTGACCGAGGGAATGAGAAAGCCCGCCT
TCCTGAGCGGCGAGCAGAAAAAGGCCATCGTGGACCTGCTGTTCAAGACCAACCGGAAAGTGACCGTGAA
GCAGCTGAAAGAGGACTACTTCAAGAAAATCGAGTGCTTCGACTCCGTGGAAATCTCCGGCGTGGAAGAT
CGGTTCAACGCCTCCCTGGGCACATACCACGATCTGCTGAAAATTATCAAGGACAAGGACTTCCTGGACA
ATGAGGAAAACGAGGACATTCTGGAAGATATCGTGCTGACCCTGACACTGTTTGAGGACAGAGAGATGAT
CGAGGAACGGCTGAAAACCTATGCCCACCTGTTCGACGACAAAGTGATGAAGCAGCTGAAGCGGCGGAGA
TACACCGGCTGGGGCAGGCTGAGCCGGAAGCTGATCAACGGCATCCGGGACAAGCAGTCCGGCAAGACAA
TCCTGGATTTCCTGAAGTCCGACGGCTTCGCCAACAGAAACTTCATGCAGCTGATCCACGACGACAGCCT
GACCTTTAAAGAGGACATCCAGAAAGCCCAGGTGTCCGGCCAGGGCGATAGCCTGCACGAGCACATTGCC
AATCTGGCCGGCAGCCCCGCCATTAAGAAGGGCATCCTGCAGACAGTGAAGGTGGTGGACGAGCTCGTGA
AAGTGATGGGCCGGCACAAGCCCGAGAACATCGTGATCGAAATGGCCAGAGAGAACCAGACCACCCAGAA
GGGACAGAAGAACAGCCGCGAGAGAATGAAGCGGATCGAAGAGGGCATCAAAGAGCTGGGCAGCCAGATC
CTGAAAGAACACCCCGTGGAAAACACCCAGCTGCAGAACGAGAAGCTGTACCTGTACTACCTGCAGAATG
GGCGGGATATGTACGTGGACCAGGAACTGGACATCAACCGGCTGTCCGACTACGATGTGGACGCTATCGT
GCCTCAGAGCTTTCTGAAGGACGACTCCATCGACAACAAGGTGCTGACCAGAAGCGACAAGAACCGGGGC
AAGAGCGACAACGTGCCCTCCGAAGAGGTCGTGAAGAAGATGAAGAACTACTGGCGGCAGCTGCTGAACG
CCAAGCTGATTACCCAGAGAAAGTTCGACAATCTGACCAAGGCCGAGAGAGGCGGCCTGAGCGAACTGGA
TAAGGCCGGCTTCATCAAGAGACAGCTGGTGGAAACCCGGCAGATCACAAAGCACGTGGCACAGATCCTG
GACTCCCGGATGAACACTAAGTACGACGAGAATGACAAGCTGATCCGGGAAGTGAAAGTGATCACCCTGA
AGTCCAAGCTGGTGTCCGATTTCCGGAAGGATTTCCAGTTTTACAAAGTGCGCGAGATCAACAACTACCA
CCACGCCCACGACGCCTACCTGAACGCCGTCGTGGGAACCGCCCTGATCAAAAAGTACCCTAAGCTGGAA
AGCGAGTTCGTGTACGGCGACTACAAGGTGTACGACGTGCGGAAGATGATCGCCAAGAGCGAGCAGGAAA
TCGGCAAGGCTACCGCCAAGTACTTCTTCTACAGCAACATCATGAACTTTTTCAAGACCGAGATTACCCT
GGCCAACGGCGAGATCCGGAAGCGGCCTCTGATCGAGACAAACGGCGAAACCGGGGAGATCGTGTGGGAT
AAGGGCCGGGATTTTGCCACCGTGCGGAAAGTGCTGAGCATGCCCCAAGTGAATATCGTGAAAAAGACCG
AGGTGCAGACAGGCGGCTTCAGCAAAGAGTCTATCCTGCCCAAGAGGAACAGCGATAAGCTGATCGCCAG
AAAGAAGGACTGGGACCCTAAGAAGTACGGCGGCTTCCTGTGGCCCACCGTGGCCTATTCTGTGCTGGTG
GTGGCCAAAGTGGAAAAGGGCAAGTCCAAGAAACTGAAGAGTGTGAAAGAGCTGCTGGGGATCACCATCA
TGGAAAGAAGCAGCTTCGAGAAGAATCCCATCGACTTTCTGGAAGCCAAGGGCTACAAAGAAGTGAAAAA
GGACCTGATCATCAAGCTGCCTAAGTACTCCCTGTTCGAGCTGGAAAACGGCCGGAAGAGAATGCTGGCC
TCTGCCAAGCAGCTGCAGAAGGGAAACGAACTGGCCCTGCCCTCCAAATATGTGAACTTCCTGTACCTGG
CCAGCCACTATGAGAAGCTGAAGGGCTCCCCCGAGGATAATGAGCAGAAACAGCTGTTTGTGGAACAGCA
CAAGCACTACCTGGACGAGATCATCGAGCAGATCAGCGAGTTCTCCAAGAGAAATATCAAGATGCCCAAG
GTCCTGGACAAAGTGCTGTCCGCCTACAACAAGCACCGGGATAAGCCCATCAGAGAGCAGGCCGAGAATA
TCATCCACCTGTTTACCCTGACCAATCTGGGAGCCCCTGCCGCCTTCAAGTACTTTGACACCACCATCGA
CCGGAAGCAGTACAGAAGCACCAAAGAGGTGCTGGACGCCACCCTGATCCACCAGAGCATCACCGGCCTG
TACGAGACACGGATCGACCTGTCTCAGCTGGGAGGCGACTCTGGAGGATCTAGCGGAGGATCCTCTGGCA
GCGAGACACCAGGAACAAGCGAGTCAGCAACACCAGAGAGCAGTGGCGGCAGCAGCGGCGGCAGCAGCAC
CCTAAATATAGAAGATGAGTATCGGCTACATGAAACCTCAAAAGAGCCAGATGTTTCTCTAGGGTCCACA
TGGCTGTCTGATTTTCCTCAGGCCTGGGCGGAAACCGGGGGCATGGGACTGGCAGTTCGCCAAGCTCCTC
TGATCATACCTCTGAAAGCAACCTCTACCCCCGTGTCCATAAAACAATACCCCATGTCACAAGAAGCCAG
ACTGGGGATCAAGCCCCACATACAGAGACTGTTGGACCAGGGAATACTGGTACCCTGCCAGTCCCCCTGG
AACACGCCCCTGCTACCCGTTAAGAAACCAGGGACTAATGATTATAGGCCTGTCCAGGATCTGAGAGAAG
TCAACAAGCGGGTGGAGGACATCCACCCCACCGTGCCCAACCCTTACAACCTCTTGAGCGGGCTCCCACC
GTCCCACCAGTGGTACACTGTGCTTGATTTAAAGGATGCCTTTTTCTGCCTGAGACTCCACCCCACCAGT
CAGCCTCTCTTCGCCTTTGAGTGGAGAGATCCAGAGATGGGAATCTCAGGACAATTGACCTGGACCAGAC
TCCCACAGGGTTTCAAAAACAGTCCCACCCTGTTTAATGAGGCACTGCACAGGGACCTAGCAGACTTCAG
AATCCAGCACCCAGACTTGATCCTGCTACAGTACGTGGATGACTTACTGCTGGCCGCCACTTCTGAGCTA
GACTGCCAACAAGGTACTCGGGCCCTGTTACAAACCCTAGGGAACCTCGGGTATCGGGCCTCGGCCAAGA
AAGCCCAAATTTGCCAGAAACAGGTCAAGTATCTGGGGTATCTTCTAAAAGAGGGTCAGAGATGGCTGAC
TGAGGCCAGAAAAGAGACTGTGATGGGGCAGCCTACTCCCAAGACCCCTCGACAACTAAGGGAGTTCCTA
GGGAAGGCAGGCTTCTGTCGCCTCTTCATCCCTGGGTTTGCAGAAATGGCAGCCCCCCTGTACCCTCTCA
CCAAACCGGGGACTCTGTTTAATTGGGGCCCAGACCAACAAAAGGCCTATCAAGAAATCAAGCAAGCTCT
TCTAACTGCCCCAGCCCTGGGGTTGCCAGATTTGACTAAGCCCTTTGAACTCTTTGTCGACGAGAAGCAG
GGCTACGCCAAAGGTGTCCTAACGCAAAAACTGGGACCTTGGCGTCGGCCGGTGGCCTACCTGTCCAAAA
AGCTAGACCCAGTAGCAGCTGGGTGGCCCCCTTGCCTACGGATGGTAGCAGCCATTGCCGTACTGACAAA
GGATGCAGGCAAGCTAACCATGGGACAGCCACTAGTCATTCTGGCCCCCCATGCAGTAGAGGCACTAGTC
AAACAACCCCCCGACCGCTGGCTTTCCAACGCCCGGATGACTCACTATCAGGCCTTGCTTTTGGACACGG
ACCGGGTCCAGTTCGGCCCGGTGGTAGCCCTGAACCCGGCTACGCTGCTCCCACTGCCTGAGGAAGGGCT
GCAACACAACTGCCTTGATATCCTGGCCGAAGCCCACGGAACCCGACCCGACCTAACGGACCAGCCGCTC
CCAGACGCCGACCACACCTGGTACACGGATGGAAGCAGTCTCTTACAAGAGGGACAGCGTAAGGCGGGAG
CTGCGGTGACCACCGAGACAGAGGTAATCTGGGCTAAAGCCCTGCCAGCCGGGACATCCGCTCAGCGGGC
TGAACTGATAGCACTCACCCAGGCCCTAAAGATGGCAGAAGGTAAGAAGCTAAATGTTTATACTGATAGC
CGTTATGCTTTTGCTACTGCCCATATCCATGGAGAAATATACAGAAGGCGTGGGTGGCTCACATCAGAAG
GCAAAGAGATCAAAAATAAAGACGAGATCTTGGCCCTACTAAAAGCCCTCTTTCTGCCCAAAAGACTTAG
CATAATCCATTGTCCAGGACATCAAAAGGGACACAGCGCCGAGGCTAGAGGCAACCGGATGGCTGACCAA
GCGGCCCGAAAGGCAGCCATCACAGAGACTCCAGACACCTCTACCCTCCTCATAGAAAATTCATCACCCT
CTGGCGGCTCAAAAAGAACCGCCGACGGCAGCGAATTCGAGCCCAAGAAGAAGAGGAAAGTCGGCTCCGG
CGCTACCAATTTCTCCCTGCTCAAGCAAGCCGGAGACGTCGAGGAAAACCCAGGCCCAATGACCGAGTAC
AAGCCCACGGTGCGCCTCGCCACCCGCGACGACGTCCCCAGGGCCGTACGCACCCTCGCCGCCGCGTTCG
CCGACTACCCCGCCACGCGCCACACCGTCGATCCGGACCGCCACATCGAGCGGGTCACCGAGCTGCAAGA
ACTCTTCCTCACGCGCGTCGGGCTCGACATCGGCAAGGTGTGGGTCGCGGACGACGGCGCCGCGGTGGCG
GTCTGGACCACGCCGGAGAGCGTCGAAGCGGGGGCGGTGTTCGCCGAGATCGGCCCGCGCATGGCCGAGT
TGAGCGGTTCCCGGCTGGCCGCGCAGCAACAGATGGAAGGCCTCCTGGCGCCGCACCGGCCCAAGGAGCC
CGCGTGGTTCCTGGCCACCGTCGGCGTCTCGCCCGACCACCAGGGCAAGGGTCTGGGCAGCGCCGTCGTG
CTCCCCGGAGTGGAGGCGGCCGAGCGCGCCGGGGTGCCCGCCTTCCTGGAGACATCCGCGCCCCGCAACC
TCCCCTTCTACGAGCGGCTCGGCTTCACCGTCACCGCCGACGTCGAGGTGCCCGAAGGACCGCGCACCTG
GTGCATGACCCGCAAGCCCGGTGCCGGCTCCATGCCCACGCTACTGCGGGTTTATATAGACGGTCCTCAC
GGGATGGGGAAAACCACCACCACGCAACTGCTGGTGGCCCTGGGTTCGCGCGACGATATCGTCTACGTAC
CCGAGCCGATGACTTACTGGCAGGTGCTGGGGGCTTCCGAGACAATCGCGAACATCTACACCACACAACA
CCGCCTCGACCAGGGTGAGATATCGGCCGGGGACGCGGCGGTGGTAATGACAAGCGCCCAGATAACAATG
GGCATGCCTTATGCCGTGACCGACGCCGTTCTGGCTCCTCATATCGGGGGGGAGGCTGGGAGCTCACATG
CCCCGCCCCCGGCCCTCACCCTCATCTTCGACCGCCATCCCATCGCCGCCCTCCTGTGCTACCCGGCCGC
GCGATACCTTATGGGCAGCATGACCCCCCAGGCCGTGCTGGCGTTCGTGGCCCTCATCCCGCCGACCTTG
CCCGGCACAAACATCGTGTTGGGGGCCCTTCCGGAGGACAGACACATCGACCGCCTGGCCAAACGCCAGC
GCCCCGGCGAGCGGCTTGACCTGGCTATGCTGGCCGCGATTCGCCGCGTTTACGGGCTGCTTGCCAATAC
GGTGCGGTATCTGCAGGGCGGCGGGTCGTGGCGGGAGGATTGGGGACAGCTTTCGGGGACGGCCGTGCCG
CCCCAGGGTGCCGAGCCCCAGAGCAACGCGGGCCCACGACCCCATATCGGGGACACGTTATTTACCCTGT
TTCGGGCCCCCGAGTTGCTGGCCCCCAACGGCGACCTGTACAACGTGTTTGCCTGGGCCTTGGACGTCTT
GGCCAAACGCCTCCGTCCCATGCACGTCTTTATCCTGGATTACGACCAATCGCCCGCCGGCTGCCGGGAC
GCCCTGCTGCAACTTACCTCCGGGATGGTCCAGACCCACGTCACCACCCCCGGCTCCATACCGACGATCT
GCGACCTGGCGCGCACGTTTGCCCGGGAGATGGGGGAGGCTAACTGAGCTCTAGAGCTCGCTGATCAGCC
TCGACTGTGCCTTCTAGTTGCCAGCCATCTGTTGTTTGCCCCTCCCCCGTGCCTTCCTTGACCCTGGAAG
GTGCCACTCCCACTGTCCTTTCCTAATAAAATGAGGAAATTGCATCGCATTGTCTGAGTAGGTGTCATTC
TATTCTGGGGGGTGGGGTGGGGCAGGACAGCAAGGGGGAGGATTGGGAGGACAATAGCAGGCATGCTGGG
GATGCGGTGGGCTCTATGGGGCGCGCCTAAAAGTTTTGTTACTTTATAGAAGAAATTTTGAGTTTTTGTT
TTTTTTTAATAAATAAATAAACATAAATAAATTGTTTGTTGAATTTATTATTAGTATGTAAGTGTAAATA
TAATAAAACTTAATATCTATTCAAATTAATAAATAAACCTCGATATACAGACCGATAAAACACATGCGTC
AATTTTACGCATGATTATCTTTAACGTACGTCACAATATGATTATCTTTCTAGGGTTAAACATGTGAGCA
AAAGGCCAGCAAAAGGCCAGGAACCGTAAAAAGGCCGCGTTGCTGGCGTTTTTCCATAGGCTCCGCCCCC
CTGACGAGCATCACAAAAATCGACGCTCAAGTCAGAGGTGGCGAAACCCGACAGGACTATAAAGATACCA
GGCGTTTCCCCCTGGAAGCTCCCTCGTGCGCTCTCCTGTTCCGACCCTGCCGCTTACCGGATACCTGTCC
GCCTTTCTCCCTTCGGGAAGCGTGGCGCTTTCTCATAGCTCACGCTGTAGGTATCTCAGTTCGGTGTAGG
TCGTTCGCTCCAAGCTGGGCTGTGTGCACGAACCCCCCGTTCAGCCCGACCGCTGCGCCTTATCCGGTAA
CTATCGTCTTGAGTCCAACCCGGTAAGACACGACTTATCGCCACTGGCAGCAGCCACTGGTAACAGGATT
AGCAGAGCGAGGTATGTAGGCGGTGCTACAGAGTTCTTGAAGTGGTGGCCTAACTACGGCTACACTAGAA
GAACAGTATTTGGTATCTGCGCTCTGCTGAAGCCAGTTACCTTCGGAAAAAGAGTTGGTAGCTCTTGATC
CGGCAAACAAACCACCGCTGGTAGCGGTGGTTTTTTTGTTTGCAAGCAGCAGATTACGCGCAGAAAAAAA
GGATCTCAAGAAGATCCTTTGATCTTTTCTACGGGGTCTGACGCTCAGTGGAACGAAAACTCACGTTAAG
GGATTTTGGTCATGAGATTATCAAAAAGGATCTTCACCTAGATCCTTTTAAATTAAAAATGAAGTTTTAA
ATCAATCTAAAGTATATATGAGTAAACTTGGTCTGACAGTTACCAATGCTTAATCAGTGAGGCACCTATC
TCAGCGATCTGTCTATTTCGTTCATCCATAGTTGCCTGACTCCCCGTCGTGTAGATAACTACGATACGGG
AGGGCTTACCATCTGGCCCCAGTGCTGCAATGATACCGCGACTCCCACGCTCACCGGCTCCAGATTTATC
AGCAATAAACCAGCCAGCCGGAAGGGCCGAGCGCAGAAGTGGTCCTGCAACTTTATCCGCCTCCATCCAG
TCTATTAATTGTTGCCGGGAAGCTAGAGTAAGTAGTTCGCCAGTTAATAGTTTGCGCAACGTTGTTGCCA
TTGCTACAGGCATCGTGGTGTCACGCTCGTCGTTTGGTATGGCTTCATTCAGCTCCGGTTCCCAACGATC
AAGGCGAGTTACATGATCCCCCATGTTGTGCAAAAAAGCGGTTAGCTCCTTCGGTCCTCCGATCGTTGTC
AGAAGTAAGTTGGCCGCAGTGTTATCACTCATGGTTATGGCAGCACTGCATAATTCTCTTACTGTCATGC
CATCCGTAAGATGCTTTTCTGTGACTGGTGAGTACTCAACCAAGTCATTCTGAGAATAGTGTATGCGGCG
ACCGAGTTGCTCTTGCCCGGCGTCAATACGGGATAATACCGCGCCACATAGCAGAACTTTAAAAGTGCTC
ATCATTGGAAAACGTTCTTCGGGGCGAAAACTCTCAAGGATCTTACCGCTGTTGAGATCCAGTTCGATGT
AACCCACTCGTGCACCCAACTGATCTTCAGCATCTTTTACTTTCACCAGCGTTTCTGGGTGAGCAAAAAC
AGGAAGGCAAAATGCCGCAAAAAAGGGAATAAGGGCGACACGGAAATGTTGAATACTCATACTCTTCCTT
TTTCAATATTATTGAAGCATTTATCAGGGTTATTGTCTCATGAGCGGATACATATTTGAATGTATTTAGA
AAAATAAACAAATAGGGGTTCCGCGCACATTTCCCCGAAAAGTGCCACCTGACGTCTAAGAAACCATTAT
TATCATGACATTAACCTATAAAAATAGGCGTATCACGAGGCCCTTTCGTCTCGCGCGTTTCGGTGATGAC
GGTGAAAACCTCTGACACATGCAGCTCCCGGAGACGGTCACAGCTTGTCTGTAAGCGGATGCCGGGAGCA
GACAAGCCCGTCAGGGCGCGTCAGCGGGTGTTGGCGGGTGTCGGGGCTGGCTTAACTATGCGGCATCAGA
GCAGATTGTACTGAGAGTGCACCAATTTGTTAACCCTAGAAAGATAGTCTGCGTAAAATTGACGCATGCA
TTCTTGAAATATTGCTCTCTCTTTCTAAATAGCGCGAATCCGTCGCTGTGCATTTAGGACATCTCAGTCG
CCGCTTGGAGCTCCCGTGAGGCGTGCTTGTCAATGCGGTAAGTGTCACTGATTTTGAACTATAACGACCG
CGTGAGTCAAAATGACGCATGATTATCTTTTACGTGACTTTTAAGATTTAACTCATACGATAATTATATT
GTTATTTCATGTTCTACTTACGTGATAACTTATTATATATATATTTTCTTGTTATAGATATCATGTACAA
AAAAGCAGGCTTTAAAGGAACCAATTCAGTCGACTGGACCCGGTAC
Features (pLannotate 1.2.2; 18 found; start..end, strand, type, name):
     17..257     +  promoter       U6 promoter: RNA polymerase III promoter for human U6 snRNA
    294..369     +  misc_RNA       gRNA scaffold: guide RNA scaffold for the Streptococcus pyogenes CRISPR/Cas9 system
    415..794     +  enhancer       CMV enhancer: human cytomegalovirus immediate early enhancer
    796..1067    +  promoter       chicken β-actin promoter: No description available
   1068..2084    +  intron         chimeric intron: chimera between introns from chicken β-actin and rabbit β-globin
   2150..2168    +  promoter       T7 promoter: promoter for bacteriophage T7 RNA polymerase
   2239..3840    +  CDS            Cas9(N): N-terminal portion of Streptococcus pyogenes Cas9 (Zetsche et al., 2015)
   3841..6339    +  CDS            Cas9(C) (fragment): C-terminal portion of Streptococcus pyogenes Cas9 (Zetsche et al., 2015)
   6439..8470    +  CDS            gag-pol (fragment): Moloney murine leukemia virus Gag-Pol polyprotein; gag-pol; contains a read-through stop codon
   8599..9195    +  CDS            PuroR (fragment): puromycin N-acetyltransferase; pac from Streptomyces; confers resistance to puromycin
   9202..10197   +  CDS            ΔTK: truncated herpes simplex virus thymidine kinase (Salomon et al., 1995) confers sensitivity to nucleoside analogs such as acyclovir or ganciclovir
  10225..10336   +  polyA_signal   bGH poly(A) signal: bovine growth hormone polyadenylation signal
  10761..11349   -  rep_origin     ori: high-copy-number ColE1/pMB1/pBR322/pUC origin of replication
  11520..12380   -  CDS            AmpR: β-lactamase; bla; confers resistance to ampicillin, carbenicillin, and related antibiotics
  12381..12485   -  promoter       AmpR promoter: bla
  12580..12615   +  CDS            rop (fragment): Rop protein, which maintains plasmids at low copy number; rop
  12717..12764   +  misc_feature   bom (fragment): basis of mobility region from pBR322
  13084..13101   +  protein_bind   attB1 (fragment): mutant version of attB; recombination site for the Gateway® BP reaction BP Clonase™
