[The description below was written by a language model from this plasmid's Addgene catalogue record and pLannotate feature annotations shown in this document.]
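Description:
PB-PE SpG_ATH51 is a 13.1 kb piggyBac transposon plasmid for mammalian expression of a prime editor together with its pegRNA. It is propagated in bacteria through a ColE1/pUC-type origin and selected with ampicillin (AmpR with its bla promoter). The catalogue entry describes the backbone as a piggyBac transposon that can be integrated into the genome with hyPBase, although the automated feature table does not annotate the transposon terminal repeats. Short fragments of rop, bom and attB1 are also flagged and appear to be backbone remnants.

The payload consists of two expression units. A human U6 Pol III promoter sits upstream of an S. pyogenes gRNA scaffold and provides the site for inserting a pegRNA. Downstream, a CAG-type promoter (CMV enhancer, chicken β-actin promoter and chimeric intron), followed by a T7 promoter, drives a single long open reading frame terminated by the bGH polyadenylation signal. This encodes an SpG Cas9 variant carrying the H840A nickase mutation and an ectopic seven-amino-acid insertion of the PAM-interacting-domain turn-helix 51 motif from an Abiotrophia Cas9. It is fused in PE2 format to Moloney murine leukemia virus reverse transcriptase (annotated as a gag-pol fragment) and flanked by bipartite SV40 nuclear localization signals. A P2A peptide links the editor to a puromycin N-acetyltransferase–truncated HSV thymidine kinase fusion, which gives puromycin selection and, through ΔTK, sensitivity to nucleoside analogs such as ganciclovir.

The construct is used for stable or transient prime editing with a Cas9 variant whose modified PAM-interacting domain was studied for effects on editing activity. The depositor recommends removing the U6 cassette if the pegRNA is supplied on a separate plasmid.
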