Addgene plasmid #242072: PB-PE SpG_ATH51
Purpose: Expresses SpG_ATH51 prime editor and pegRNA in mammalian cells
Depositing lab: Tobias Cantz. Depositing organization: Medizinische Hochschule Hannover. Publication: PAM-interacting domain turn-helix 51 motifs can improve Cas9-SpRY activity. Eggenschwiler R, Hoffmann T, Dmytrenko O, Opitz M, Ackel-Zakour M, Wang P, McCallan SA, Fraguas-Eggenschwiler M, Niemann H, Patronov A, Beisel CL, Cantz T. Nucleic Acids Res. 2025 Aug 11;53(15):gkaf782. doi: 10.1093/nar/gkaf782. PubMed 40808297.
Backbone
  Vector backbone: PB-PE
  Backbone manufacturer: Dr. Reto Eggenschwiler
  Vector type: Mammalian Expression, CRISPR, Synthetic Biology ; piggyBac transposon
Growth in bacteria
  Bacterial resistance: Ampicillin, 100 μg/mL
  Growth temperature: 30°C
  Growth strain: NEB Stable
  Copy number: Unknown
Gene/Insert
  Gene/Insert name: SpG_ATH51_H840A-PE2-MMLV-RT(dBB)-P2A-PAC_dTK(dBB) (alt name: SpG_ATH51 prime editor)
  Species: Synthetic
  Mutation: ectopic insertion of 7 amino acids of PID turn-helix 51 from Abiotrophia Cas9
  Tag / fusion protein: bpSV40 NLS (N terminal on insert); bpSV40 NLS (C terminal on insert)
Terms and licenses: Academic/Nonprofit Terms; Industry Terms: Not Available to Industry
Depositor comments: Can be integrated into genome using hyPBase. Contains both, prime editor and U6 promoter driven site for insertion of pegRNA. Can be employed for transient expression experiments, but in case pegRNA is added on a separate plasmid, removal of U6 in PB-PE vector is recommended.
How to cite: PB-PE SpG_ATH51 was a gift from Tobias Cantz (Addgene plasmid # 242072 ; http://n2t.net/addgene:242072 ; RRID:Addgene_242072)
